Addgene plasmid #26634: pLJM1 Flag Raptor Rheb15
Depositing lab: David Sabatini. Depositing organization: Whitehead Institute for Biomedical Research. Publication: Ragulator-Rag complex targets mTORC1 to the lysosomal surface and is necessary for its activation by amino acids. Sancak Y, Bar-Peled L, Zoncu R, Markhard AL, Nada S, Sabatini DM. Cell. 2010 Apr 16. 141(2):290-303. 10.1016/j.cell.2010.02.024 PubMed 20381137.
Backbone
  Vector backbone: pLJM1
  Backbone manufacturer: Available at Addgene (#19319)
  Backbone size w/o insert (bp): 7400
  Vector type: Mammalian Expression, Lentiviral
  Selectable markers: Puromycin
Growth in bacteria
  Bacterial resistance: Ampicillin, 100 μg/mL
  Growth temperature: 37°C
  Growth strain: Stbl3
  Growth instructions: Grow in XL10Gold or Stbl3 cells to decrease recombination. Growing the cultures at 30C rather than 37 and in SOC sometimes helps with yield.
  Copy number: Unknown
Gene/Insert
  Gene/Insert name: raptor-Rheb15 (alt name: raptor Rheb15)
  Species: H. sapiens (human)
  Entrez Gene: RPTOR (a.k.a. KOG1, Mip1)
  Tag / fusion protein: Flag (N terminal on insert)
  Cloning method: Restriction Enzyme; 5′ cloning site AgeI (not destroyed); 3′ cloning site BstBI (not destroyed)
  Sequencing primers: 5′ CMV-F
Terms and licenses: Academic/Nonprofit Terms; Industry Terms: Not Available to Industry
Depositor comments: The insert is structured: AgeI-FlagTag-SalI-Raptor without stop codon-EcoRV-localization tag-stop codon-BstBI. New genes can be cloned into the vector with N-term Flag and C-term localization signal using SalI-EcoRV.
How to cite: pLJM1 Flag Raptor Rheb15 was a gift from David Sabatini (Addgene plasmid # 26634 ; http://n2t.net/addgene:26634 ; RRID:Addgene_26634)
