[The description below was written by a language model from this plasmid's Addgene catalogue record and pLannotate feature annotations shown in this document.]
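Description:
pLJM1 Flag Raptor Rheb15 is a third-generation-style, self-inactivating HIV-1 lentiviral expression plasmid (11,451 nt assembled sequence) built on the pLJM1 backbone for stable expression of a modified human Raptor (RPTOR) in mammalian cells. In bacteria it is maintained through a high-copy ColE1/pUC origin and ampicillin resistance (AmpR), and it also carries an f1 origin and remnants of lac/lacZα cloning sequences. Recombination-deficient strains such as Stbl3 are recommended because of the repeated LTRs. The viral portion comprises an RSV promoter driving a truncated 5' LTR, the Ψ packaging signal with a gag fragment, the RRE for Rev-dependent export of the genomic RNA, a cPPT/CTS element, and a ΔU3 3' LTR followed by an SV40 poly(A) signal and SV40 origin.

The payload is driven by the CMV enhancer/promoter, which sits next to a residual U6 promoter fragment left from the parental vector. According to the depositor, the insert runs AgeI, Flag tag, SalI, Raptor without its stop codon, EcoRV, a localization tag, stop codon, BstBI. The feature table annotates the N-terminal Flag epitope and the RPTOR coding sequence, but not the short C-terminal tag; the name implies it derives from Rheb, though the record does not define it further. Downstream, an hPGK promoter drives puromycin N-acetyltransferase for selection of transduced cells. The associated study concerns recruitment of mTORC1 to the lysosomal surface by the Ragulator-Rag complex, which suggests the construct serves to redirect Raptor, the mTORC1 scaffold subunit, to a defined subcellular location. The SalI and EcoRV sites also allow other genes to be swapped in between the Flag tag and the localization signal.
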