Features (pLannotate 1.2.2; 29 found; start..end, strand, type, name):
      2..94      +  CDS            lacI (fragment): lac repressor; lacI; The lac repressor binds to the lac operator to inhibit transcription in E. coli. This inhibition can be relieved by adding lactose or isopropyl-β-D-thiogalactopyranoside (IPTG).
    107..128     +  protein_bind   CAP binding site: CAP binding activates transcription in the presence of cAMP. E. coli catabolite activator protein
    143..173     +  promoter       lac promoter: promoter for the E. coli lac operon
    177..199     +  protein_bind   lac operator (fragment): The lac repressor binds to the lac operator to inhibit transcription in E. coli. This inhibition can be relieved by adding lactose or isopropyl-β-D-thiogalactopyranoside (IPTG). lac repressor encoded by lacI
    242..260     +  promoter       T3 promoter: promoter for bacteriophage T3 RNA polymerase
    288..514     +  promoter       RSV promoter: Rous sarcoma virus enhancer/promoter
    515..695     +  LTR            5' LTR (truncated): truncated 5' long terminal repeat (LTR) from HIV-1
    742..867     +  misc_feature   HIV-1 Ψ: packaging signal of human immunodeficiency virus type 1
    851..1214    +  CDS            HIV-1 gag (fragment): gag protein from human immunodeficiency virus 1; gag
   1360..1593    +  misc_feature   RRE: The Rev response element (RRE) of HIV-1 allows for Rev-dependent mRNA export from the nucleus to the cytoplasm.
   1970..2070    +  CDS            Rev (fragment): human immunodeficiency virus 1 (HIV-1) Rev protein; rev; enhances nuclear export of unspliced and incompletely spliced viral mRNAs
   2120..2303    +  promoter       U6 promoter (fragment): RNA polymerase III promoter for human U6 snRNA
   2294..2428    +  enhancer       CMV enhancer (fragment): human cytomegalovirus immediate early enhancer; contains an 18-bp deletion relative to the standard CMV enhancer
   2429..2632    +  promoter       CMV promoter: human cytomegalovirus (CMV) immediate early promoter
   2673..2696    +  CDS            3xFLAG (fragment): three tandem FLAG® epitope tags, followed by an enterokinase cleavage site
   2721..6725    +  CDS            RPTOR: RPTOR_HUMAN - Also known as KIAA1303, RAPTOR. Experimental evidence at protein level: Swiss-Prot protein existence level 1. Involved in the control of the mammalian target of rapamycin complex 1 (mTORC1) activity which regulates cell growth and survival, and autophagy in response to nutrient and hormonal signals; functions as a scaffold for recruiting mTORC1 substrates. mTORC1 is activated in response to growth factors or amino acids. Growth factor-stimulated mTORC1 activation involves a AKT1-mediated phosphorylation of TSC1- TSC2, which leads to the activation of the RHEB GTPase that potently
   6833..6950    +  misc_feature   cPPT/CTS: central polypurine tract and central termination sequence of HIV-1
   6999..7508    +  promoter       hPGK promoter: human phosphoglycerate kinase 1 promoter
   7530..8129    +  CDS            PuroR: puromycin N-acetyltransferase; pac from Streptomyces alboniger; confers resistance to puromycin
   8172..8255    +  CDS            nef (fragment): NEF_HV1Z2 - Experimental evidence at protein level: Swiss-Prot protein existence level 1. Extracellular Nef protein targets CD4(+) T-lymphocytes for apoptosis by interacting with CXCR4 surface receptors. From Human immunodeficiency virus type 1 group M subtype D (isolate Z2/CDC-Z34) (HIV-1).
   8257..8490    +  LTR            3' LTR (ΔU3): self-inactivating 3' long terminal repeat (LTR) from HIV-1
   8562..8683    +  polyA_signal   SV40 poly(A) signal: SV40 polyadenylation signal
   8723..8858    +  rep_origin     SV40 ori: SV40 origin of replication
   8879..8897    -  promoter       T7 promoter: promoter for bacteriophage T7 RNA polymerase
   8905..9060    +  CDS            lacZα (fragment): LacZα fragment of β-galactosidase; lacZ fragment
   9065..9493    +  rep_origin     f1 ori (sequence partly withheld): f1 bacteriophage origin of replication; arrow indicates direction of (+) strand synthesis
   9546..9650    +  promoter       AmpR promoter: bla
   9651..10511   +  CDS            AmpR: β-lactamase; bla; confers resistance to ampicillin, carbenicillin, and related antibiotics
  10682..11270   +  rep_origin     ori: high-copy-number ColE1/pMB1/pBR322/pUC origin of replication
>Addgene plasmid #26634 | pLJM1 Flag Raptor Rheb15 | addgene full sequence | sequence record 172789 | Addgene assembled sequence
AGCGCCCAATACGCAAACCGCCTCTCCCCGCGCGTTGGCCGATTCATTAATGCAGCTGGCACGACAGGTT
TCCCGACTGGAAAGCGGGCAGTGAGCGCAACGCAATTAATGTGAGTTAGCTCACTCATTAGGCACCCCAG
GCTTTACACTTTATGCTTCCGGCTCGTATGTTGTGTGGAATTGTGAGCGGATAACAATTTCACACAGGAA
ACAGCTATGACCATGATTACGCCAAGCGCGCAATTAACCCTCACTAAAGGGAACAAAAGCTGGAGCTGCA
AGCTTAATGTAGTCTTATGCAATACTCTTGTAGTCTTGCAACATGGTAACGATGAGTTAGCAACATGCCT
TACAAGGAGAGAAAAAGCACCGTGCATGCCGATTGGTGGAAGTAAGGTGGTACGATCGTGCCTTATTAGG
AAGGCAACAGACGGGTCTGACATGGATTGGACGAACCACTGAATTGCCGCATTGCAGAGATATTGTATTT
AAGTGCCTAGCTCGATACATAAACGGGTCTCTCTGGTTAGACCAGATCTGAGCCTGGGAGCTCTCTGGCT
AACTAGGGAACCCACTGCTTAAGCCTCAATAAAGCTTGCCTTGAGTGCTTCAAGTAGTGTGTGCCCGTCT
GTTGTGTGACTCTGGTAACTAGAGATCCCTCAGACCCTTTTAGTCAGTGTGGAAAATCTCTAGCAGTGGC
GCCCGAACAGGGACTTGAAAGCGAAAGGGAAACCAGAGGAGCTCTCTCGACGCAGGACTCGGCTTGCTGA
AGCGCGCACGGCAAGAGGCGAGGGGCGGCGACTGGTGAGTACGCCAAAAATTTTGACTAGCGGAGGCTAG
AAGGAGAGAGATGGGTGCGAGAGCGTCAGTATTAAGCGGGGGAGAATTAGATCGCGATGGGAAAAAATTC
GGTTAAGGCCAGGGGGAAAGAAAAAATATAAATTAAAACATATAGTATGGGCAAGCAGGGAGCTAGAACG
ATTCGCAGTTAATCCTGGCCTGTTAGAAACATCAGAAGGCTGTAGACAAATACTGGGACAGCTACAACCA
TCCCTTCAGACAGGATCAGAAGAACTTAGATCATTATATAATACAGTAGCAACCCTCTATTGTGTGCATC
AAAGGATAGAGATAAAAGACACCAAGGAAGCTTTAGACAAGATAGAGGAAGAGCAAAACAAAAGTAAGAC
CACCGCACAGCAAGCGGCCGCTGATCTTCAGACCTGGAGGAGGAGATATGAGGGACAATTGGAGAAGTGA
ATTATATAAATATAAAGTAGTAAAAATTGAACCATTAGGAGTAGCACCCACCAAGGCAAAGAGAAGAGTG
GTGCAGAGAGAAAAAAGAGCAGTGGGAATAGGAGCTTTGTTCCTTGGGTTCTTGGGAGCAGCAGGAAGCA
CTATGGGCGCAGCGTCAATGACGCTGACGGTACAGGCCAGACAATTATTGTCTGGTATAGTGCAGCAGCA
GAACAATTTGCTGAGGGCTATTGAGGCGCAACAGCATCTGTTGCAACTCACAGTCTGGGGCATCAAGCAG
CTCCAGGCAAGAATCCTGGCTGTGGAAAGATACCTAAAGGATCAACAGCTCCTGGGGATTTGGGGTTGCT
CTGGAAAACTCATTTGCACCACTGCTGTGCCTTGGAATGCTAGTTGGAGTAATAAATCTCTGGAACAGAT
TTGGAATCACACGACCTGGATGGAGTGGGACAGAGAAATTAACAATTACACAAGCTTAATACACTCCTTA
ATTGAAGAATCGCAAAACCAGCAAGAAAAGAATGAACAAGAATTATTGGAATTAGATAAATGGGCAAGTT
TGTGGAATTGGTTTAACATAACAAATTGGCTGTGGTATATAAAATTATTCATAATGATAGTAGGAGGCTT
GGTAGGTTTAAGAATAGTTTTTGCTGTACTTTCTATAGTGAATAGAGTTAGGCAGGGATATTCACCATTA
TCGTTTCAGACCCACCTCCCAACCCCGAGGGGACCCGACAGGCCCGAAGGAATAGAAGAAGAAGGTGGAG
AGAGAGACAGAGACAGATCCATTCGATTAGTGAACGGATCTCGACGGTATCGATCACGAGACTAGCCTCG
AGCGGCCGCCCCCTTCACCGAGGGCCTATTTCCCATGATTCCTTCATATTTGCATATACGATACAAGGCT
GTTAGAGAGATAATTGGAATTAATTTGACTGTAAACACAAAGATATTAGTACAAAATACGTGACGTAGAA
AGTAATAATTTCTTGGGTAGTTTGCAGTTTTAAAATTATGTTTTAAAATGGACTATCATATGCCAAGTAC
GCCCCCTATTGACGTCAATGACGGTAAATGGCCCGCCTGGCATTATGCCCAGTACATGACCTTATGGGAC
TTTCCTACTTGGCAGTACATCTACGTATTAGTCATCGCTATTACCATGGTGATGCGGTTTTGGCAGTACA
TCAATGGGCGTGGATAGCGGTTTGACTCACGGGGATTTCCAAGTCTCCACCCCATTGACGTCAATGGGAG
TTTGTTTTGGCACCAAAATCAACGGGACTTTCCAAAATGTCGTAACAACTCCGCCCCATTGACGCAAATG
GGCGGTAGGCGTGTACGGTGGGAGGTCTATATAAGCAGAGCTGGTTTAGTGAACCGTCAGATCCGCTAGC
GCTACCGGTATGGACTACAAGGATGACGATGACAAGGGTGGTGGTGGTGGTGCGTCGACTATGGAGTCCG
AAATGCTGCAATCGCCTCTTCTGGGCCTGGGGGAGGAAGATGAGGCTGATCTTACAGACTGGAACCTACC
TTTGGCTTTTATGAAAAAGAGGCACTGTGAGAAAATTGAAGGCTCCAAATCCTTAGCTCAGAGCTGGAGG
ATGAAGGATCGGATGAAGACAGTCAGTGTTGCCTTAGTTTTGTGCCTGAATGTTGGTGTGGACCCTCCCG
ATGTGGTGAAGACCACGCCCTGTGCACGCTTGGAATGCTGGATCGATCCTCTGTCGATGGGTCCTCAGAA
AGCTCTGGAAACCATCGGTGCAAATTTACAGAAGCAGTACGAGAACTGGCAGCCAAGGGCCCGGTACAAG
CAGAGCCTTGACCCAACTGTGGATGAAGTCAAGAAGCTCTGCACGTCCTTACGTCGCAACGCCAAGGAGG
AGCGAGTCCTCTTTCACTACAATGGCCACGGGGTGCCCCGGCCCACAGTCAACGGGGAGGTCTGGGTCTT
CAACAAGAACTACACGCAGTACATCCCTCTGTCCATATATGACCTGCAGACGTGGATGGGCAGCCCGTCG
ATCTTCGTCTACGACTGCTCCAATGCTGGCTTGATCGTCAAGTCCTTCAAGCAGTTCGCACTACAGCGGG
AGCAGGAGCTGGAGGTAGCTGCAATCAACCCAAATCACCCTCTTGCTCAGATGCCTTTGCCTCCGTCGAT
GAAAAACTGCATCCAGCTGGCAGCCTGCGAGGCCACCGAGCTGCTGCCCATGATCCCCGACCTCCCGGCT
GACCTATTCACCTCCTGCCTCACCACCCCCATCAAGATCGCCCTGCGCTGGTTTTGCATGCAGAAATGTG
TCAGTCTGGTGCCTGGCGTCACACTGGATTTGATAGAAAAGATCCCTGGCCGCCTGAACGACAGGAGGAC
GCCCCTGGGTGAACTGAACTGGATCTTCACAGCCATCACAGACACCATCGCGTGGAACGTGCTCCCCCGG
GATCTCTTCCAAAAGCTCTTCAGACAGGACTTGCTGGTGGCTAGTCTGTTTCGAAATTTTTTATTGGCGG
AAAGGATTATGAGGTCGTATAACTGCACTCCCGTCAGCAGCCCGCGTCTGCCGCCCACGTACATGCACGC
CATGTGGCAAGCCTGGGACCTGGCTGTTGACATCTGTCTGTCTCAGCTGCCGACGATCATCGAGGAAGGC
ACTGCGTTTCGGCACAGCCCGTTCTTCGCCGAGCAGCTGACCGCATTCCAGGTGTGGCTCACCATGGGCG
TGGAGAACCGAAACCCACCCGAACAGCTGCCCATCGTCCTGCAGGTGCTGTTAAGCCAAGTGCACCGGCT
GAGAGCATTGGACTTGCTTGGAAGATTTTTGGACCTGGGTCCCTGGGCAGTGAGCCTGGCCTTGTCTGTC
GGCATCTTCCCCTACGTGCTGAAGCTGCTCCAGAGCTCGGCCCGAGAGCTGCGGCCACTTCTCGTTTTCA
TCTGGGCCAAGATCCTCGCAGTGGACAGCTCGTGCCAGGCGGACCTCGTGAAGGACAACGGCCACAAGTA
CTTCCTGTCGGTCCTGGCGGACCCCTACATGCCAGCTGAACACCGGACCATGACGGCTTTCATTCTCGCC
GTGATCGTCAACAGCTATCACACGGGGCAGGAAGCCTGCCTTCAGGGAAACCTCATTGCCATCTGCCTGG
AGCAGCTCAACGACCCGCACCCCTTGCTGCGCCAGTGGGTGGCCATCTGCCTCGGCAGGATCTGGCAGAA
CTTCGACTCGGCGAGGTGGTGCGGCGTGAGGGACAGCGCTCATGAGAAGCTCTACAGCCTCCTCTCCGAC
CCCATTCCCGAGGTCCGCTGCGCAGCGGTCTTCGCCCTTGGCACGTTCGTGGGCAACTCTGCAGAGAGGA
CGGACCACTCCACCACCATCGACCACAACGTGGCCATGATGCTGGCCCAGCTGGTCAGCGACGGGAGCCC
CATGGTCCGGAAGGAGCTGGTGGTGGCTCTGAGTCATCTTGTGGTTCAGTATGAAAGCAATTTCTGCACC
GTGGCCCTGCAGTTCATAGAAGAGGAAAAGAACTACGCCTTGCCTTCTCCAGCAACCACAGAGGGAGGGA
GTTTGACCCCAGTGCGAGACAGCCCGTGCACCCCCAGACTTCGTTCTGTGAGCTCCTATGGAAACATCCG
TGCTGTCGCCACAGCCAGGAGCCTCAACAAATCTTTGCAGAACCTGAGTTTGACAGAGGAATCTGGTGGC
GCGGTGGCGTTCTCCCCCGGAAACCTCAGCACCAGCAGCAGCGCCAGCAGCACCCTGGGCAGCCCCGAGA
ATGAGGAGCATATCCTGTCCTTCGAGACCATCGACAAGATGCGCCGCGCCAGCTCCTACTCCTCCCTCAA
CTCCCTCATCGGAGTTTCCTTTAACAGTGTTTACACTCAGATTTGGAGAGTCCTGCTGCACCTGGCTGCT
GACCCCTATCCAGAGGTCTCGGACGTGGCCATGAAAGTACTCAACAGCATCGCCTACAAGGCCACCGTGA
ACGCCCGGCCGCAGCGCGTCCTGGACACCTCCTCCCTCACGCAGTCGGCCCCCGCCAGCCCCACCAACAA
GGGCGTGCACATCCACCAGGCGGGGGGCTCCCCTCCGGCGTCCAGCACCAGCAGCTCCAGCCTGACCAAC
GATGTGGCCAAGCAGCCGGTCAGCCGAGACTTGCCTTCTGGCCGGCCGGGCACCACAGGCCCCGCTGGGG
CGCAGTACACCCCTCACTCCCACCAGTTCCCCCGGACACGGAAGATGTTCGACAAGGGCCCAGAGCAGAC
TGCGGACGACGCGGACGATGCTGCTGGACACAAAAGTTTCATCTCCGCCACGGTGCAGACGGGGTTCTGC
GACTGGAGCGCCCGCTATTTTGCCCAGCCCGTCATGAAGATCCCAGAAGAGCACGACCTGGAGAGTCAGA
TCCGCAAGGAGCGGGAGTGGCGGTTCCTGCGAAACAGCCGTGTCAGGAGGCAGGCCCAGCAAGTCATTCA
GAAGGGCATTACGAGATTGGACGACCAAATATTTCTGAACAGGAACCCCGGCGTCCCCTCTGTGGTGAAA
TTCCACCCCTTCACGCCGTGCATCGCTGTAGCCGACAAGGACAGCATCTGCTTTTGGGACTGGGAGAAAG
GGGAGAAGCTGGATTATTTCCACAATGGGAACCCTCGGTACACGAGGGTCACTGCCATGGAGTATCTGAA
TGGCCAGGACTGCTCGCTTCTGCTGACGGCCACAGACGATGGTGCCATCAGGGTCTGGAAGAATTTTGCT
GATTTGGAAAAGAACCCAGAGATGGTGACCGCGTGGCAGGGGCTCTCGGACATGCTGCCAACGACGCGAG
GAGCTGGGATGGTGGTGGACTGGGAGCAGGAGACCGGCCTCCTCATGAGCTCAGGAGACGTGCGGATCGT
CCGGATCTGGGACACAGACCGTGAGATGAAGGTGCAGGACATCCCTACGGGCGCAGACAGCTGTGTGACG
AGTCTGTCCTGTGATTCCCACCGCTCACTCATCGTGGCTGGCCTCGGTGACGGCTCCATCCGCGTCTACG
ACAGAAGGATGGCACTCAGCGAATGCCGCGTCATGACGTACCGGGAGCACACAGCCTGGGTGGTGAAGGC
CTCCCTGCAGAAGCGTCCCGACGGCCACATCGTGAGTGTGAGCGTCAATGGAGATGTGCGCATCTTTGAT
CCCCGGATGCCTGAGTCGGTAAATGTGCTTCAGATCGTGAAGGGGCTGACGGCCCTGGACATCCACCCCC
AGGCGGACCTGATCGCATGTGGCTCCGTCAATCAGTTCACCGCCATCTACAACAGCAGCGGAGAGCTCAT
CAACAACATCAAGTACTACGACGGCTTCATGGGCCAGCGGGTCGGCGCCATCAGCTGCCTGGCCTTCCAC
CCGCACTGGCCTCACCTGGCCGTGGGAAGCAACGACTACTACATCTCCGTGTACTCGGTGGAGAAGCGTG
TCAGAGATATCGGTGGAGGCATGGACGGGGCAGCTTCACAAGGGAAGTCTTCGTGCTCGGTGATGTGATT
CGAATTCTCGACCTCGAGACAAATGGCAGTATTCATCCACAATTTTAAAAGAAAAGGGGGGATTGGGGGG
TACAGTGCAGGGGAAAGAATAGTAGACATAATAGCAACAGACATACAAACTAAAGAATTACAAAAACAAA
TTACAAAAATTCAAAATTTTCGGGTTTATTACAGGGACAGCAGAGATCCACTTTGGCCGCGGCTCGAGGG
GGTTGGGGTTGCGCCTTTTCCAAGGCAGCCCTGGGTTTGCGCAGGGACGCGGCTGCTCTGGGCGTGGTTC
CGGAAACGCAGCGGCGCCGACCCTGGGTCTCGCACATTCTTCACGTCCGTTCGCAGCGTCACCCGGATCT
TCGCCGCTACCCTTGTGGGCCCCCCGGCGACGCTTCCTGCTCCGCCCCTAAGTCGGGAAGGTTCCTTGCG
GTTCGCGGCGTGCCGGACGTGACAAACGGAAGCCGCACGTCTCACTAGTACCCTCGCAGACGGACAGCGC
CAGGGAGCAATGGCAGCGCGCCGACCGCGATGGGCTGTGGCCAATAGCGGCTGCTCAGCAGGGCGCGCCG
AGAGCAGCGGCCGGGAAGGGGCGGTGCGGGAGGCGGGGTGTGGGGCGGTAGTGTGGGCCCTGTTCCTGCC
CGCGCGGTGTTCCGCATTCTGCAAGCCTCCGGAGCGCACGTCGGCAGTCGGCTCCCTCGTTGACCGAATC
ACCGACCTCTCTCCCCAGGGGGATCCACCGGAGCTTACCATGACCGAGTACAAGCCCACGGTGCGCCTCG
CCACCCGCGACGACGTCCCCAGGGCCGTACGCACCCTCGCCGCCGCGTTCGCCGACTACCCCGCCACGCG
CCACACCGTCGATCCGGACCGCCACATCGAGCGGGTCACCGAGCTGCAAGAACTCTTCCTCACGCGCGTC
GGGCTCGACATCGGCAAGGTGTGGGTCGCGGACGACGGCGCCGCGGTGGCGGTCTGGACCACGCCGGAGA
GCGTCGAAGCGGGGGCGGTGTTCGCCGAGATCGGCCCGCGCATGGCCGAGTTGAGCGGTTCCCGGCTGGC
CGCGCAGCAACAGATGGAAGGCCTCCTGGCGCCGCACCGGCCCAAGGAGCCCGCGTGGTTCCTGGCCACC
GTCGGCGTCTCGCCCGACCACCAGGGCAAGGGTCTGGGCAGCGCCGTCGTGCTCCCCGGAGTGGAGGCGG
CCGAGCGCGCCGGGGTGCCCGCCTTCCTGGAGACCTCCGCGCCCCGCAACCTCCCCTTCTACGAGCGGCT
CGGCTTCACCGTCACCGCCGACGTCGAGGTGCCCGAAGGACCGCGCACCTGGTGCATGACCCGCAAGCCC
GGTGCCTGACGCCCGCCCCACGACCCGCAGCGCCCGACCGAAAGGAGCGCACGACCCCATGCATCGGTAC
CTTTAAGACCAATGACTTACAAGGCAGCTGTAGATCTTAGCCACTTTTTAAAAGAAAAGGGGGGACTGGA
AGGGCTAATTCACTCCCAACGAAGACAAGATCTGCTTTTTGCTTGTACTGGGTCTCTCTGGTTAGACCAG
ATCTGAGCCTGGGAGCTCTCTGGCTAACTAGGGAACCCACTGCTTAAGCCTCAATAAAGCTTGCCTTGAG
TGCTTCAAGTAGTGTGTGCCCGTCTGTTGTGTGACTCTGGTAACTAGAGATCCCTCAGACCCTTTTAGTC
AGTGTGGAAAATCTCTAGCAGTAGTAGTTCATGTCATCTTATTATTCAGTATTTATAACTTGCAAAGAAA
TGAATATCAGAGAGTGAGAGGAACTTGTTTATTGCAGCTTATAATGGTTACAAATAAAGCAATAGCATCA
CAAATTTCACAAATAAAGCATTTTTTTCACTGCATTCTAGTTGTGGTTTGTCCAAACTCATCAATGTATC
TTATCATGTCTGGCTCTAGCTATCCCGCCCCTAACTCCGCCCATCCCGCCCCTAACTCCGCCCAGTTCCG
CCCATTCTCCGCCCCATGGCTGACTAATTTTTTTTATTTATGCAGAGGCCGAGGCCGCCTCGGCCTCTGA
GCTATTCCAGAAGTAGTGAGGAGGCTTTTTTGGAGGCCTAGGGACGTACCCAATTCGCCCTATAGTGAGT
CGTATTACGCGCGCTCACTGGCCGTCGTTTTACAACGTCGTGACTGGGAAAACCCTGGCGTTACCCAACT
TAATCGCCTTGCAGCACATCCCCCTTTCGCCAGCTGGCGTAATAGCGAAGAGGCCCGCACCGATCGCCCT
TCCCAACAGTTGCGCAGCCTGAATGGCGAATGGG
[124 nt withheld, positions 9065-9188]
C
[91 nt withheld, positions 9190-9280]
A
[49 nt withheld, positions 9282-9330]
CCTTTGACGTTGGAGTCCACGTTCTTT
[37 nt withheld, positions 9358-9394]
ACCCTATCTCGGTCTATTCTTTTGATTTATAAGGGATTTTGCCGATTTCGGCCTATTGGTTAAAAAATGA
GCTGATTTAACAAAAATTTAACGCGAATTTTAACAAAATATTAACGCTTACAATTTAGGTGGCACTTTTC
GGGGAAATGTGCGCGGAACCCCTATTTGTTTATTTTTCTAAATACATTCAAATATGTATCCGCTCATGAG
ACAATAACCCTGATAAATGCTTCAATAATATTGAAAAAGGAAGAGTATGAGTATTCAACATTTCCGTGTC
GCCCTTATTCCCTTTTTTGCGGCATTTTGCCTTCCTGTTTTTGCTCACCCAGAAACGCTGGTGAAAGTAA
AAGATGCTGAAGATCAGTTGGGTGCACGAGTGGGTTACATCGAACTGGATCTCAACAGCGGTAAGATCCT
TGAGAGTTTTCGCCCCGAAGAACGTTTTCCAATGATGAGCACTTTTAAAGTTCTGCTATGTGGCGCGGTA
TTATCCCGTATTGACGCCGGGCAAGAGCAACTCGGTCGCCGCATACACTATTCTCAGAATGACTTGGTTG
AGTACTCACCAGTCACAGAAAAGCATCTTACGGATGGCATGACAGTAAGAGAATTATGCAGTGCTGCCAT
AACCATGAGTGATAACACTGCGGCCAACTTACTTCTGACAACGATCGGAGGACCGAAGGAGCTAACCGCT
TTTTTGCACAACATGGGGGATCATGTAACTCGCCTTGATCGTTGGGAACCGGAGCTGAATGAAGCCATAC
CAAACGACGAGCGTGACACCACGATGCCTGTAGCAATGGCAACAACGTTGCGCAAACTATTAACTGGCGA
ACTACTTACTCTAGCTTCCCGGCAACAATTAATAGACTGGATGGAGGCGGATAAAGTTGCAGGACCACTT
CTGCGCTCGGCCCTTCCGGCTGGCTGGTTTATTGCTGATAAATCTGGAGCCGGTGAGCGTGGGTCTCGCG
GTATCATTGCAGCACTGGGGCCAGATGGTAAGCCCTCCCGTATCGTAGTTATCTACACGACGGGGAGTCA
GGCAACTATGGATGAACGAAATAGACAGATCGCTGAGATAGGTGCCTCACTGATTAAGCATTGGTAACTG
TCAGACCAAGTTTACTCATATATACTTTAGATTGATTTAAAACTTCATTTTTAATTTAAAAGGATCTAGG
TGAAGATCCTTTTTGATAATCTCATGACCAAAATCCCTTAACGTGAGTTTTCGTTCCACTGAGCGTCAGA
CCCCGTAGAAAAGATCAAAGGATCTTCTTGAGATCCTTTTTTTCTGCGCGTAATCTGCTGCTTGCAAACA
AAAAAACCACCGCTACCAGCGGTGGTTTGTTTGCCGGATCAAGAGCTACCAACTCTTTTTCCGAAGGTAA
CTGGCTTCAGCAGAGCGCAGATACCAAATACTGTTCTTCTAGTGTAGCCGTAGTTAGGCCACCACTTCAA
GAACTCTGTAGCACCGCCTACATACCTCGCTCTGCTAATCCTGTTACCAGTGGCTGCTGCCAGTGGCGAT
AAGTCGTGTCTTACCGGGTTGGACTCAAGACGATAGTTACCGGATAAGGCGCAGCGGTCGGGCTGAACGG
GGGGTTCGTGCACACAGCCCAGCTTGGAGCGAACGACCTACACCGAACTGAGATACCTACAGCGTGAGCT
ATGAGAAAGCGCCACGCTTCCCGAAGGGAGAAAGGCGGACAGGTATCCGGTAAGCGGCAGGGTCGGAACA
GGAGAGCGCACGAGGGAGCTTCCAGGGGGAAACGCCTGGTATCTTTATAGTCCTGTCGGGTTTCGCCACC
TCTGACTTGAGCGTCGATTTTTGTGATGCTCGTCAGGGGGGCGGAGCCTATGGAAAAACGCCAGCAACGC
GGCCTTTTTACGGTTCCTGGCCTTTTGCTGGCCTTTTGCTCACATGTTCTTTCCTGCGTTATCCCCTGAT
TCTGTGGATAACCGTATTACCGCCTTTGAGTGAGCTGATACCGCTCGCCGCAGCCGAACGACCGAGCGCA
GCGAGTCAGTGAGCGAGGAAGCGGAAG
