>Addgene plasmid #26634 | pLJM1 Flag Raptor Rheb15 | addgene partial sequence | sequence record 82324 | CMV-F 5'-CGCAAATGGGCGGTAGGCGTG-3'
CTATATAAGCAGAGCTGGTTTAGTGAACCGTCAGATCCGCTAGCGCTACCGGTATGGACTACAAGGATGA
CGATGACAAGGGTGGTGGTGGTGGTGCGTCGACTATGGAGTCCGAAATGCTGCAATCGCCTCTTCTGGGC
CTGGGGGAGGAAGATGAGGCTGATCTTACAGACTGGAACCTACCTTTGGCTTTTATGAAAAAGAGGCACT
GTGAGAAAATTGAAGGCTCCAAATCCTTAGCTCAGAGCTGGAGGATGAAGGATCGGATGAAGACAGTCAG
TGTTGCCTTAGTTTTGTGCCTGAATGTTGGTGTGGACCCTCCCGATGTGGTGAAGACCACGCCCTGTGCA
CGCTTGGAATGCTGGATCGATCCTCTGTCGATGGGTCCTCAGAAAGCTCTGGAAACCATCGGTGCAAATT
TACAGAAGCAGTACGAGAACTGGCAGCCAAGGGCCCGGTACAAGCAGAGCCTTGACCCAACTGTGGATGA
AGTCAAGAAGCTCTGCACGTCCTTACGTCGCAACGCCAAGGAGGAGCGAGTCCTCTTTCACTACAATGGC
CACGGGGTGCCCCGGCCCACAGTCAACGGGGAGGTCTGGGTCTTCAACAAGAACTACACGCAGTACATCC
CTCTGTCCATATATGACCTGCAGACGTGGATGGGCAGCCCGTCGATCTTCGTCTACGACTGCTCCAATGC
TGGCTTGATCGTCAAGTCCTTCAAGCAGTTCGCACTACAGCGGGAGCAGGAGCTGGAGGTAGCTGCAATC
AACCCAAATCACCCTCTTGCTCAGATGCCTTTGCCTCCGTCGATGAAAAACTGCATCCAGCTGGCAGCCT
GCGAGGCCACCGAGCTGCTGCCCATGATCCCCGACCTCCCGGCTGACCTATTCACCTCCTGCCTCACCAC
CCCCATCAAGATCGCCCTGCGCTGGTTTTGCATGCAGAAATGTGTCAGTCTGGTGCCTGGCGTCACACTG
GATTTGATAGAAAAGATCCCTGGCCGCCTGAACGACAGGAGGACGCCCCTGGGTGAACTGAACTGGATCT
TCACAGCCATCACAGACACCATCGCGT
