>Addgene plasmid #26634 | pLJM1 Flag Raptor Rheb15 | addgene partial sequence | sequence record 82326 | pLJM1-3 5'-GACGTGAAGAATGTGCGAGA-3'
ACGTCGTTTCCGGAACCACGCCCAGAGCAGCCGCGTCCCTGCGCAAACCCAGGGCTGCCTTGGAAAAGGC
GCAACCCCAACCCCCTCGAGCCGCGGCCAAAGTGGATCTCTGCTGTCCCTGTAATAAACCCGAAAATTTT
GAATTTTTGTAATTTGTTTTTGTAATTCTTTAGTTTGTATGTCTGTTGCTATTATGTCTACTATTCTTTC
CCCTGCACTGTACCCCCCAATCCCCCCTTTTCTTTTAAAATTGTGGATGAATACTGCCATTTGTCTCGAG
GTCGAGAATTCGAATCACATCACCGAGCACGAAGACTTCCCTTGTGAAGCTGCCCCGTCCATGCCTCCAC
CGATATCTCTGACACGCTTCTCCACCGAGTACACGGAGATGTAGTAGTCGTTGCTTCCCACGGCCAGGTG
AGGCCAGTGCGGGTGGAAGGCCAGGCAGCTGATGGCGCCGACCCGCTGGCCCATGAAGCCGTCGTAGTAC
TTGATGTTGTTGATGAGCTCTCCGCTGCTGTTGTAGATGGCGGTGAACTGATTGACGGAGCCACATGCGA
TCAGGTCCGCCTGGGGGTGGATGTCCAGGGCCGTCAGCCCCTTCACGATCTGAAGCACATTTACCGACTC
AGGCATCCGGGGATCAAAGATGCGCACATCTCCATTGACGCTCACACTCACGATGTGGCCGTCGGGACGC
TTCTGCAGGGAGGCCTTCACCACCCAGGCTGTGTGCTCCCGGTACGTCATGACGCGGCATTCGCTGAGTG
CCATCCTTCTGTCGTAGACGCGGATGGAGCCGTCACCGAGGCCAGCCACGATGAGTGAGCGGTGGGAATC
ACAGGACAGACTCGTCACACAGCTGTCTGCGCCCGTAGGGATGTCCTGCACCTTCATCTCACGGTCTGTG
TCCCAGATCCGGACGATCCGCACGTCTCCTGAGCTCATGAGGAGGCCGGTCTCCTGCTCCCAGTCCACCA
CCATCCCAGCTCCTCGCGTCGTTGGCAGCATGTCCGA
